Addgene plasmid #245617: pICSL50062
Purpose: Level 0 Golden Gate part C-Terminal Tag with overhangs TTCG - GCTT
Depositing lab: Mark Youles. Depositing organization: Sainsbury Laboratory, Norwich.
Backbone
  Vector backbone: pICSL01003
  Backbone size w/o insert (bp): 2244
  Vector type: Synthetic Biology
Growth in bacteria
  Bacterial resistance: Spectinomycin, 50 μg/mL
  Growth temperature: 37°C
  Growth strain: DH5alpha
  Copy number: High Copy
Gene/Insert
  Gene/Insert name: C-Terminal tag eGFP + 6xHA
  Species: Aequorea victoria
  Insert size (bp): 913
  Mutation: BsaI/BpiI sites removed by point-mutation
  Cloning method: Restriction Enzyme; 5′ cloning site BsaI (destroyed during cloning); 3′ cloning site BsaI (destroyed during cloning)
  Sequencing primers: 5′ TCACATGTTCTTTCCTGCG; 3′ GTCTCATGAGCGGATACATATTTGAATG
Terms and licenses: Academic/Nonprofit Terms; Industry Terms: Not Available to Industry
Depositor comments: Level 0 C-Terminal tag module used for GoldenGate assemblies using the MoClo overhang syntax
How to cite: pICSL50062 was a gift from Mark Youles (Addgene plasmid # 245617 ; http://n2t.net/addgene:245617 ; RRID:Addgene_245617)
