[The description below was written by a language model from this plasmid's Addgene catalogue record and pLannotate feature annotations shown in this document.]
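Description:
pICSL50062 is a Level 0 Golden Gate part plasmid for synthetic biology, built in the small pICSL01003 backbone and carrying a C-terminal tag module in the MoClo overhang syntax. It is propagated in E. coli from a high-copy ColE1/pUC-type origin and selected with spectinomycin through an aadA gene. The annotation places an AmpR (bla) promoter upstream of this marker, along with short integrase and gentamicin acetyltransferase fragments. These are probably remnants of the integron-derived cassette from which aadA was taken rather than functional genes. A short lacI fragment near the end of the sequence also appears to be a backbone remnant.

The 913 bp insert encodes eGFP, originally from Aequorea victoria, followed by six HA epitope repeats. The feature table reports the repeats as two adjacent partial 3xHA matches directly downstream of the fluorescent protein. The annotation tool identifies the GFP as mEGFP, the monomeric A206K variant, whereas the catalogue entry says only eGFP, so the exact variant would need to be checked against the sequence. Internal BsaI and BpiI sites were removed by point mutation so that the part is not cut during Type IIS assembly. The module has no promoter or terminator of its own. It is defined by TTCG and GCTT fusion overhangs, so that in one-pot Golden Gate reactions it joins in frame after a coding sequence part and ahead of a terminator part. The resulting transcription unit produces a protein of interest fused at its C-terminus to a tag that allows both fluorescence imaging and HA-based detection or immunoprecipitation. The record does not specify a target expression host.
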