Features (pLannotate 1.2.2; 9 found; start..end, strand, type, name):
     11..727     +  CDS            mEGFP: enhanced GFP with monomerizing A206K mutation (Zacharias et al., 2002) mammalian codon-optimized
    726..814     +  CDS            3xHA (fragment): three tandem HA epitope tags
    828..888     +  CDS            3xHA (fragment): three tandem HA epitope tags
   1043..1147    +  promoter       AmpR promoter: bla
   1138..1218    -  CDS            int (fragment): INT2_ECOLX - Protein inferred from homology: Swiss-Prot protein existence level 3. Putative integrase believed to be involved in the insertion of antibiotic resistance genes into plasmids and transposons. From Escherichia coli.
   1306..1362    +  CDS            GmR (fragment): gentamycin acetyltransferase; aacC1; confers resistance to gentamycin
   1369..2157    +  CDS            aadA: S3AD_ECOLX - Experimental evidence at protein level: Swiss-Prot protein existence level 1. Mediates bacterial resistance to the antibiotics streptomycin and spectinomycin. From Escherichia coli.
   2331..2919    +  rep_origin     ori: high-copy-number ColE1/pMB1/pBR322/pUC origin of replication
   3102..3151    +  CDS            lacI (fragment): lac repressor; lacI; The lac repressor binds to the lac operator to inhibit transcription in E. coli. This inhibition can be relieved by adding lactose or isopropyl-β-D-thiogalactopyranoside (IPTG).
>Addgene plasmid #245617 | pICSL50062 | addgene full sequence | sequence record 495527 | Addgene NGS Result
GGTCTCATTCGGTGAGCAAGGGCGAGGAGCTGTTCACCGGGGTGGTGCCCATCCTGGTCGAGCTGGACGG
CGACGTAAACGGCCACAAGTTCAGCGTGTCCGGCGAGGGCGAGGGCGATGCCACCTACGGCAAGCTGACC
CTGAAGTTCATCTGCACCACCGGCAAGCTGCCCGTGCCCTGGCCCACCCTCGTGACCACCCTGACCTACG
GCGTGCAGTGCTTCAGCCGCTACCCCGACCACATGAAGCAGCACGACTTCTTCAAGTCCGCCATGCCCGA
AGGCTACGTCCAGGAGCGCACCATCTTCTTCAAGGACGACGGCAACTACAAGACCCGCGCCGAGGTGAAG
TTCGAGGGCGACACCCTGGTGAACCGCATCGAGCTGAAGGGCATCGACTTCAAGGAGGACGGCAACATCC
TGGGGCACAAGCTGGAGTACAACTACAACAGCCACAACGTCTATATCATGGCCGACAAGCAGAAGAACGG
CATCAAGGTGAACTTCAAGATCCGCCACAACATCGAGGACGGCAGCGTGCAGCTCGCCGACCACTACCAG
CAGAACACCCCCATCGGCGACGGCCCCGTGCTGCTGCCCGACAACCACTACCTGAGCACCCAGTCCAAGC
TGAGCAAAGACCCCAACGAGAAGCGCGATCACATGGTCCTGCTGGAGTTCGTGACCGCCGCCGGGATCAC
TCACGGCATGGACGAGCTGTACAAGTACCCATACGATGTTCCTGACTATGCGGGCTATCCCTATGACGTC
CCGGACTATGCAGGATTGTATCCATATGACGTTCCAGATTACGCCACTAGAGCTGCTTACCCATACGATG
TTCCTGACTATGCGGGCTATCCCTATGACGTCCCGGACTATGCAGGATTGTACCCGTACGATGTGCCCGA
CTACGCTTGAGCTTTGAGACCACGTGGCTCTTCAGTGGACGAAAGGGCCTCGTGATACGCCTATTTTTAT
AGGTTAATGTCATGATAATAATGGTTTCTTAGACGTCAGGTGGCACTTTTCGGGGAAATGTGCGCGGAAC
CCCTATTTGTTTATTTTTCTAAATACATTCAAATATGTATCCGCTCATGAGACAATAACCCTGATAAATG
CTTCAATAATATTGAAAAAGGAAGAGTATGCGCTCACGCAACTGGTCCAGAACCTTGACCGAACGCAGCG
GTGGTAACGGCGCAGTGGCGGTTTTCATGGCTTGTTATGACTGTTTTTTTTTGGGGTACAGTCTATGCCT
CGGGCATCCAAGCAGCAAGCGCGTTACGCCGTGGGTCGATGTTTGATGTTATGGAGCAGCAACGATGTTA
CGCAGCAGGGCAGTCGCCCTAAAACAAAGTTAAACATCATGAGGGAAGCGGTGATCGCCGAAGTATCGAC
TCAACTATCAGAGGTAGTTGGCGTCATCGAGCGCCATCTCGAACCGACGTTGCTGGCCGTACATTTGTAC
GGCTCCGCAGTGGATGGCGGCCTGAAGCCACACAGCGATATTGATTTGCTGGTTACGGTGACCGTAAGGC
TTGATGAAACAACGCGGCGAGCTTTGATCAACGACCTTTTGGAAACTTCGGCTTCCCCTGGAGAGAGCGA
GATTCTCCGCGCTGTAGAAGTCACCATTGTTGTGCACGACGACATCATTCCGTGGCGTTATCCAGCTAAG
CGCGAACTGCAATTTGGAGAATGGCAGCGCAATGACATTCTTGCAGGTATCTTCGAGCCAGCCACGATCG
ACATTGATCTGGCTATCTTGCTGACAAAAGCAAGAGAACATAGCGTTGCCTTGGTAGGTCCAGCGGCGGA
GGAACTCTTTGATCCGGTTCCTGAACAGGATCTATTTGAGGCGCTAAATGAAACCTTAACGCTATGGAAC
TCGCCGCCCGACTGGGCTGGCGATGAGCGAAATGTAGTGCTTACGTTGTCCCGCATTTGGTACAGCGCAG
TAACCGGCAAAATCGCGCCGAAGGATGTCGCTGCCGACTGGGCAATGGAGCGCCTGCCGGCCCAGTATCA
GCCCGTCATACTTGAAGCTAGACAGGCTTATCTTGGACAAGAAGAAGATCGCTTGGCCTCGCGCGCAGAT
CAGTTGGAAGAATTTGTCCATTACGTAAAAGGCGAGATCACCAAGGTAGTCGGCAAATAACTGTCAGACC
AAGTTTACTCATATATACTTTAGATTGATTTAAAACTTCATTTTTAATTTAAAAGGATCTAGGTGAAGAT
CCTTTTTGATAATCTCATGACCAAAATCCCTTAACGTGAGTTTTCGTTCCACTGAGCGTCAGACCCCGTA
GAAAAGATCAAAGGATCTTCTTGAGATCCTTTTTTTCTGCGCGTAATCTGCTGCTTGCAAACAAAAAAAC
CACCGCTACCAGCGGTGGTTTGTTTGCCGGATCAAGAGCTACCAACTCTTTTTCCGAAGGTAACTGGCTT
CAGCAGAGCGCAGATACCAAATACTGTTCTTCTAGTGTAGCCGTAGTTAGGCCACCACTTCAAGAACTCT
GTAGCACCGCCTACATACCTCGCTCTGCTAATCCTGTTACCAGTGGCTGCTGCCAGTGGCGATAAGTCGT
GTCTTACCGGGTTGGACTCAAGACGATAGTTACCGGATAAGGCGCAGCGGTCGGGCTGAACGGGGGGTTC
GTGCACACAGCCCAGCTTGGAGCGAACGACCTACACCGAACTGAGATACCTACAGCGTGAGCTATGAGAA
AGCGCCACGCTTCCCGAAGGGAGAAAGGCGGACAGGTATCCGGTAAGCGGCAGGGTCGGAACAGGAGAGC
GCACGAGGGAGCTTCCAGGGGGAAACGCCTGGTATCTTTATAGTCCTGTCGGGTTTCGCCACCTCTGACT
TGAGCGTCGATTTTTGTGATGCTCGTCAGGGGGGCGGAGCCTATGGAAAAACGCCAGCAACGCGGCCTTT
TTACGGTTCCTGGCCTTTTGCTGGCCTTTTGCTCACATGTTCTTTCCTGCGTTATCCCCTGATTCTGTGG
ATAACCGTATTACCGCCTTTGAGTGAGCTGATACCGCTCGCCGCAGCCGAACGACCGAGCGCAGCGAGTC
AGTGAGCGAGGAAGCGGAAGAGCGCCCAATACGCAAACCGCCTCTCCCCGCGCGTTGGCCGATTCATTAA
TCACTGT
